# Supplementary material for: A coevolved EDS1-SAG101-NRG1 module mediates cell death signaling by TIR-domain immune receptors
Source: bioRxiv preprint, doi:10.1101/572826, version 1 (2019-03-10)
Supplement: Supplemental Dataset 8 [file 572826_file10.txt]

LOCUS       product      8175 bp    DNA   CIRCULAR SYN        18-FEB-2013
DEFINITION  Ligation of insert into vector
ACCESSION   product
KEYWORDS    .
SOURCE      Unknown.
  ORGANISM  Unknown
            Unclassified.
REFERENCE   1  (bases 1 to 8175)
  AUTHORS   Self
  JOURNAL   Unpublished.
COMMENT     SECID/File created by SciEd Central, Scientific & Educational Software
FEATURES             Location/Qualifiers
     CDS             30..746
                     /dnas_title="YFP without stop codon"
                     /gene="YFP"
                     /product="YFP without stop codon"
     misc_feature    759..882
                     /gene="attR1"
     CDS             992..1651
                     /gene="CmR"
     CDS             1993..2298
                     /gene="ccdB"
     misc_feature    2339..2463
                     /gene="attR2"
     CDS             2474..2500
                     /gene="(null)"
     CDS             2513..2536
                     /gene="(null)"
     misc_feature    2542..2758
                     /gene="'pA35S"
     CDS             complement(2829..2854)
                     /dnas_title="right border"
                     /gene="RB"
                     /product="right border"
     misc_feature    2969..3677
                     /dnas_title="ori for A.tumefaciens"
                     /gene="RK2 ori"
                     /product="ori for A.tumefaciens"
     CDS             3840..4700
                     /dnas_title="Ampicillin resistance E.coli / Carbenicillin
                     resistance A.tumefaciens"
                     /gene="bla"
                     /product="Ampicillin resistance E.coli / Carbenicillin
                     resistance A.tumefaciens"
     misc_feature    4769..5461
                     /dnas_title="ori for E.coli"
                     /gene="ColE1 ori"
                     /product="ori for E.coli"
     CDS             5770..5795
                     /dnas_title="left border"
                     /gene="LB"
                     /product="left border"
     misc_feature    complement(5870..6154)
                     /gene="pAnos"
     CDS             complement(6161..6712)
                     /gene="pat"
     misc_feature    complement(6734..7044)
                     /gene="Pnos"
     CDS             8129..8155
                     /gene="strepII"
     misc_feature    7045..8127
                     /note="pPAD4"
     misc_feature    complement(join(8111..8156,1..5))
                     /note="D 047"
     misc_feature    8129..8131
                     /note="met"
     source          1..8156
                     /dnas_title="pENpPAD4 strepII-YFP-GW_circular"
ORIGIN      
        1 TCGAGGTCGA CGGTATCGAT AAGCTTATAA TGGTGAGCAA GGGCGAGGAG CTGTTCACCG
       61 GGGTGGTGCC CATCCTGGTC GAGCTGGACG GCGACGTAAA CGGCCACAAG TTCAGCGTGT
      121 CCGGCGAGGG CGAGGGCGAT GCCACCTACG GCAAGCTGAC CCTGAAGTTC ATCTGCACCA
      181 CCGGCAAGCT GCCCGTGCCC TGGCCCACCC TCGTGACCAC CTTCGGCTAC GGCGTGCAGT
      241 GCTTCGCCCG CTACCCCGAC CACATGAAGC AGCACGACTT CTTCAAGTCC GCCATGCCCG
      301 AAGGCTACGT CCAGGAGCGC ACCATCTTCT TCAAGGACGA CGGCAACTAC AAGACCCGCG
      361 CCGAGGTGAA GTTCGAGGGC GACACCCTGG TGAACCGCAT CGAGCTGAAG GGCATCGACT
      421 TCAAGGAGGA CGGCAACATC CTGGGGCACA AGCTGGAGTA CAACTACAAC AGCCACAACG
      481 TCTATATCAT GGCCGACAAG CAGAAGAACG GCATCAAGGT GAACTTCAAG ATCCGCCACA
      541 ACATCGAGGA CGGCAGCGTG CAGCTCGCCG ACCACTACCA GCAGAACACC CCCATCGGCG
      601 ACGGCCCCGT GCTGCTGCCC GACAACCACT ACCTGAGCTA CCAGTCCGCC CTGAGCAAAG
      661 ACCCCAACGA GAAGCGCGAT CACATGGTCC TGCTGGAGTT CGTGACCGCC GCCGGGATCA
      721 CTCTCGGCAT GGACGAGCTG TACAAGCTGC AGCCCATCAC AAGTTTGTAC AAAAAAGCTG
      781 AACGAGAAAC GTAAAATGAT ATAAATATCA ATATATTAAA TTAGATTTTG CATAAAAAAC
      841 AGACTACATA ATACTGTAAA ACACAACATA TCCAGTCACT ATGGCGGCCG CATTAGGCAC
      901 CCCAGGCTTT ACACTTTATG CTTCCGGCTC GTATAATGTG TGGATTTTGA GTTAGGATCC
      961 GGCGAGATTT TCAGGAGCTA AGGAAGCTAA AATGGAGAAA AAAATCACTG GATATACCAC
     1021 CGTTGATATA TCCCAATGGC ATCGTAAAGA ACATTTTGAG GCATTTCAGT CAGTTGCTCA
     1081 ATGTACCTAT AACCAGACCG TTCAGCTGGA TATTACGGCC TTTTTAAAGA CCGTAAAGAA
     1141 AAATAAGCAC AAGTTTTATC CGGCCTTTAT TCACATTCTT GCCCGCCTGA TGAATGCTCA
     1201 TCCGGAATTC CGTATGGCAA TGAAAGACGG TGAGCTGGTG ATATGGGATA GTGTTCACCC
     1261 TTGTTACACC GTTTTCCATG AGCAAACTGA AACGTTTTCA TCGCTCTGGA GTGAATACCA
     1321 CGACGATTTC CGGCAGTTTC TACACATATA TTCGCAAGAT GTGGCGTGTT ACGGTGAAAA
     1381 CCTGGCCTAT TTCCCTAAAG GGTTTATTGA GAATATGTTT TTCGTCTCAG CCAATCCCTG
     1441 GGTGAGTTTC ACCAGTTTTG ATTTAAACGT GGCCAATATG GACAACTTCT TCGCCCCCGT
     1501 TTTCACCATG GGCAAATATT ATACGCAAGG CGACAAGGTG CTGATGCCGC TGGCGATTCA
     1561 GGTTCATCAT GCCGTCTGTG ATGGCTTCCA TGTCGGCAGA ATGCTTAATG AATTACAACA
     1621 GTACTGCGAT GAGTGGCAGG GCGGGGCGTA AAGATCTGGA TCCGGCTTAC TAAAAGCCAG
     1681 ATAACAGTAT GCGTATTTGC GCGCTGATTT TTGCGGTATA AGAATATATA CTGATATGTA
     1741 TACCCGAAGT ATGTCAAAAA GAGGTGTGCT ATGAAGCAGC GTATTACAGT GACAGTTGAC
     1801 AGCGACAGCT ATCAGTTGCT CAAGGCATAT ATGATGTCAA TATCTCCGGT CTGGTAAGCA
     1861 CAACCATGCA GAATGAAGCC CGTCGTCTGC GTGCCGAACG CTGGAAAGCG GAAAATCAGG
     1921 AAGGGATGGC TGAGGTCGCC CGGTTTATTG AAATGAACGG CTCTTTTGCT GACGAGAACA
     1981 GGGACTGGTG AAATGCAGTT TAAGGTTTAC ACCTATAAAA GAGAGAGCCG TTATCGTCTG
     2041 TTTGTGGATG TACAGAGTGA TATTATTGAC ACGCCCGGGC GACGGATGGT GATCCCCCTG
     2101 GCCAGTGCAC GTCTGCTGTC AGATAAAGTC TCCCGTGAAC TTTACCCGGT GGTGCATATC
     2161 GGGGATGAAA GCTGGCGCAT GATGACCACC GATATGGCCA GTGTGCCGGT CTCCGTTATC
     2221 GGGGAAGAAG TGGCTGATCT CAGCCACCGC GAAAATGACA TCAAAAACGC CATTAACCTG
     2281 ATGTTCTGGG GAATATAAAT GTCAGGCTCC CTTATACACA GCCAGTCTGC AGGTCGACCA
     2341 TAGTGACTGG ATATGTTGTG TTTTACAGTA TTATGTAGTC TGTTTTTTAT GCAAAATCTA
     2401 ATTTAATATA TTGATATTTA TATCATTTTA CGTTTCTCGT TCAGCTTTCT TGTACAAAGT
     2461 GGTTGATGGG GGTTATCCAT ACGATGTTCC AGATTATGCT GTCGGCGCCG GTTGGTCTCA
     2521 TCCTCAATTT GAAAAATAAG TCTAGAGTCC GCAAAAATCA CCAGTCTCTC TCTACAAATC
     2581 TATCTCTCTC TATTTTTCTC CAGAATAATG TGTGAGTAGT TCCCAGATAA GGGAATTAGG
     2641 GTTCTTATAG GGTTTCGCTC ATGTGTTGAG CATATAAGAA ACCCTTAGTA TGTATTTGTA
     2701 TTTGTAAAAT ACTTCTATCA ATAAAATTTC TAATTCCTAA AACCAAAATC CAGTGACCGG
     2761 GCGGCCGCCA CCGCGGTGGA GGGGGATCAG ATTGTCGTTT CCCGCCTTCA GTTTAAACTA
     2821 TCAGTGTTTG ACAGGATATA TTGGCGGGTA AACCTAAGAG AAAAGAGCGT TTATTAGAAT
     2881 AATCGGATAT TTAAAAGGGC GTGAAAAGGT TTATCCGTTC GTCCATTTGT ATGTGTACAT
     2941 CACCGACGAG CAAGGCAAGA CCGAGCGCCT TTCCGACGCT CACCGGGCTG GTTGCCCTCG
     3001 CCGCTGGGCT GGCGGCCGTC TATGGCCCTG CAAACGCGCC AGAAACGCCG TCGAAGCCGT
     3061 GTGCGAGACA CCGGCCGCCG GCGTTGTGGA TACCTCGCGG AAAACTTGGC CCTCACTGAC
     3121 AGATGAGGGG CGGACGTTGA CACTTGAGGG GCCGACTCAC CCGGCGCGGC GTTGACAGAT
     3181 GAGGGGCAGG CTCGATTTCG GCCGGCGACG TGGAGCTGGC CAGCCTCGCA AATCGGCGAA
     3241 AACGCCTGAT TTTACGCGAG TTTCCCACAG ATGATGTGGA CAAGCCTGGG GATAAGTGCC
     3301 CTGCGGTATT GACACTTGAG GGGCGCGACT ACTGACAGAT GAGGGGCGCG ATCCTTGACA
     3361 CTTGAGGGGC AGAGTGCTGA CAGATGAGGG GCGCACCTAT TGACATTTGA GGGGCTGTCC
     3421 ACAGGCAGAA AATCCAGCAT TTGCAAGGGT TTCCGCCCGT TTTTCGGCCA CCGCTAACCT
     3481 GTCTTTTAAC CTGCTTTTAA ACCAATATTT ATAAACCTTG TTTTTAACCA GGGCTGCGCC
     3541 CTGTGCGCGT GACCGCGCAC GCCGAAGGGG GGTGCCCCCC CTTCTCGAAC CCTCCCGGCC
     3601 CGCTAACGCG GGCCTCCCAT CCCCCCAGGG GCTGCGCCCC TCGGCCGCGA ACGGCCTCAC
     3661 CCCAAAAATG GCAGCGCTGG CAGTCCTTGC CATTGCCGGG ATCGGGGCAG TAACGGGATG
     3721 GGCGATCAGC CCGACAAGCT ACCCCTATTT GTTTATTTTT CTAAATACAT TCAAATATGT
     3781 ATCCGCTCAT GAGACAATAA CCCTGATAAA TGCTTCAATA ATATTGAAAA AGGAAGAGTA
     3841 TGAGTATTCA ACATTTCCGT GTCGCCCTTA TTCCCTTTTT TGCGGCATTT TGCCTTCCTG
     3901 TTTTTGCTCA CCCAGAAACG CTGGTGAAAG TAAAAGATGC TGAAGATCAG TTGGGTGCAC
     3961 GAGTGGGTTA CATCGAACTG GATCTCAACA GCGGTAAGAT CCTTGAGAGT TTTCGCCCCG
     4021 AAGAACGTTT TCCAATGATG AGCACTTTTA AAGTTCTGCT ATGTGGCGCG GTATTATCCC
     4081 GTATTGACGC CGGGCAAGAG CAACTCGGTC GCCGCATACA CTATTCTCAG AATGACTTGG
     4141 TTGAGTACTC ACCAGTCACA GAAAAGCATC TTACGGATGG CATGACAGTA AGAGAATTAT
     4201 GCAGTGCTGC CATAACCATG AGTGATAACA CTGCGGCCAA CTTACTTCTG ACAACGATCG
     4261 GAGGACCGAA GGAGCTAACC GCTTTTTTGC ACAACATGGG GGATCATGTA ACTCGCCTTG
     4321 ATCGTTGGGA ACCGGAGCTG AATGAAGCCA TACCAAACGA CGAGCGTGAC ACCACGATGC
     4381 CTGTAGCAAT GGCAACAACG TTGCGCAAAC TATTAACTGG CGAACTACTT ACTCTAGCTT
     4441 CCCGGCAACA ATTAATAGAC TGGATGGAGG CGGATAAAGT TGCAGGACCA CTTCTGCGCT
     4501 CGGCCCTTCC GGCTGGCTGG TTTATTGCTG ATAAATCTGG AGCCGGTGAG CGTGGGTCTC
     4561 GCGGTATCAT TGCAGCACTG GGGCCAGATG GTAAGCCCTC CCGTATCGTA GTTATCTACA
     4621 CGACGGGGAG TCAGGCAACT ATGGATGAAC GAAATAGACA GATCGCTGAG ATAGGTGCCT
     4681 CACTGATTAA GCATTGGTAA CTGTCAGACC AAGTTTACTC ATATATACTT TAGATTGATT
     4741 TAAAACTTCA TTTTTAATTT AAAAGGATCT AGGTGAAGAT CCTTTTTGAT AATCTCATGA
     4801 CCAAAATCCC TTAACGTGAG TTTTCGTTCC ACTGAGCGTC AGACCCCGTA GAAAAGATCA
     4861 AAGGATCTTC TTGAGATCCT TTTTTTCTGC GCGTAATCTG CTGCTTGCAA ACAAAAAAAC
     4921 CACCGCTACC AGCGGTGGTT TGTTTGCCGG ATCAAGAGCT ACCAACTCTT TTTCCGAAGG
     4981 TAACTGGCTT CAGCAGAGCG CAGATACCAA ATACTGTCCT TCTAGTGTAG CCGTAGTTAG
     5041 GCCACCACTT CAAGAACTCT GTAGCACCGC CTACATACCT CGCTCTGCTA ATCCTGTTAC
     5101 CAGTGGCTGC TGCCAGTGGC GATAAGTCGT GTCTTACCGG GTTGGACTCA AGACGATAGT
     5161 TACCGGATAA GGCGCAGCGG TCGGGCTGAA CGGGGGGTTC GTGCACACAG CCCAGCTTGG
     5221 AGCGAACGAC CTACACCGAA CTGAGATACC TACAGCGTGA GCTATGAGAA AGCGCCACGC
     5281 TTCCCGAAGG GAGAAAGGCG GACAGGTATC CGGTAAGCGG CAGGGTCGGA ACAGGAGAGC
     5341 GCACGAGGGA GCTTCCAGGG GGAAACGCCT GGTATCTTTA TAGTCCTGTC GGGTTTCGCC
     5401 ACCTCTGACT TGAGCGTCGA TTTTTGTGAT GCTCGTCAGG GGGGCGGAGC CTATGGAAAA
     5461 ACGCCAGCAA CGCGGCCTTT TTACGGTTCC TGGCCTTTTG CTGGCCTTTT GCTCACATGG
     5521 ACTCTAGCTA GAGGATCACA GGCAGCAACG CTCTGTCATC GTTACAATCA ACATGCTACC
     5581 CTCCGCGAGA TCATCCGTGT TTCAAACCCG GCAGCTTAGT TGCCGTTCTT CCGAATAGCA
     5641 TCGGTAACAT GAGCAAAGTC TGCCGCCTTA CAACGGCTCT CCCGCTGACG CCGTCCCGGA
     5701 CTGATGGGCT GCCTGTATCG AGTGGTGATT TTGTGCCGAG CTGCCGGTCG GGGAGCTGTT
     5761 GGCTGGCTGG TGGCAGGATA TATTGTGGTG TAAACAAATT GACGCTTAGA CAACTTAATA
     5821 ACACATTGCG GACGTTTTTA ATGATCGAAT ACTAACGTCT CTACCAGATA TCAGCTTGCA
     5881 TGCCGGTCGA TCTAGTAACA TAGATGACAC CGCGCGCGAT AATTTATCCT AGTTTGCGCG
     5941 CTATATTTTG TTTTCTATCG CGTATTAAAT GTATAATTGC GGGACTCTAA TCATAAAAAC
     6001 CCATCTCATA AATAACGTCA TGCATTACAT GTTAATTATT ACATGCTTAA CGTAATTCAA
     6061 CAGAAATTAT ATGATAATCA TCGCAAGACC GGCAACAGGA TTCAATCTTA AGAAACTTTA
     6121 TTGCCAAATG TTTGAACGAT CTGCTTGACT CTAGGGGTCA TCAGATTTCG GTGACGGGCA
     6181 GGACCGGACG GGGCGGCACC GGCAGGCTGA AGTCCAGCTG CCAGAAACCC ACGTCATGCC
     6241 AGTTCCCGTG CTTGAAGCCG GCCGCCCGCA GCATGCCGCG GGGGGCATAT CCGAGCGCCT
     6301 CGTGCATGCG CACGCTCGGG TCGTTGGGCA GCCCGATGAC AGCGACCACG CTCTTGAAGC
     6361 CCTGTGCCTC CAGGGACTTC AGCAGGTGGG TGTAGAGCGT GGAGCCCAGT CCCGTCCGCT
     6421 GGTGGCGGGG GGAGACGTAC ACGGTCGACT CGGCCGTCCA GTCGTAGGCG TTGCGTGCCT
     6481 TCCAGGGGCC CGCGTAGGCG ATGCCGGCGA CCTCGCCGTC CACCTCGGCG ACGAGCCAGG
     6541 GATAGCGCTC CCGCAGACGG ACGAGGTCGT CCGTCCACTC CTGCGGTTCC TGCGGCTCGG
     6601 TACGGAAGTT GACCGTGCTT GTCTCGATGT AGTGGTTGAC GATGGTGCAG ACCGCCGGCA
     6661 TGTCCGCCTC GGTGGCACGG CGGATGTCGG CCGGGCGTCG TTCTGGGCTC ATGGTAGATC
     6721 CCCCTCGATC GAGTTGAGAG TGAATATGAG ACTCTAATTG GATACCGAGG GGAATTTATG
     6781 GAACGTCAGT GGAGCATTTT TGACAAGAAA TATTTGCTAG CTGATAGTGA CCTTAGGCGA
     6841 CTTTTGAACG CGCAATAATG GTTTCTGACG TATGTGCTTA GCTCATTAAA CTCCAGAAAC
     6901 CCGCGGCTGA GTGGCTCCTT CAACGTTGCG GTTCTGTCAG TTCCAAACGT AAAACGGCTT
     6961 GTCCCGCGTC ATCGGCGGGG GTCATAACGT GACTCCCTTA ATTCTCCGCT CATGATCAGA
     7021 TTGTCGTTTC CCGCCTTCGG TTTGGGCGCG CCAATTCCCA AGAAAATGTA CTACTAGTCT
     7081 CTAATGGAGA GACTTGGTTA TAGAAGTTCA TTGTTTAATT TGAATATTTA CTCCAATTCA
     7141 GGAAAATATC AAAACCTGAA AATTACTATA GATGGTAGCT TTGCAATGGT TATTGTCCGG
     7201 TTGGATATTT TCATTGACAT TTAGGATTCA GATTATCTCT TTCATCATTA TCAGTTTGTT
     7261 AATGCAAGAG TTTTCTAATA CATGCTTAAG TCCTAATCAT CAGATATATC TTCTTCAAAC
     7321 CTTTTTTGTT TTGTTTTGAT AATTTGCCCC ATTTTGTACT CTAGGTTTTT CCACAAAGAT
     7381 CCCAAACAGA GATTAAAAGA TGAAAATGAC ATGGACCTTT CACTGCTTTT TTTTTTTTTT
     7441 TTTTTTTTGT AAAATTAGAT ATAAACCTTT CTAAACAGTA AATTATCAAA TTCATTAACA
     7501 AGTATCTATA TCTCTCTAGT AGAGGTAGAC CACAACTTAA AAATCTCCTC AAGTCATGGT
     7561 GGGTCTAACT TGTAGGACTT ATATGGGCCA AATTGTATAA CTATATCATG TTAAGCTGAA
     7621 ACTGAAAGTA ATTGGTTCCT TTTAAAAGCT TAGCCAAAAA AACTTCAAAA TGTCTGAGTC
     7681 AAATGTAGGT TGATTTCTCT GCAATTTCCA TGAAAGATAG ATAGATAAAC TCTTACCAAA
     7741 GTTTCTGCAT ATCAAAAGTT GTCAATTTAT GCTCAAGTCT AAACCATTCC GATTACATAG
     7801 GATCACATGC TTTGATTCGC ATTTTCTTCT ACTATATATT TACATATTTT TTTGTCCTCT
     7861 ACACACAATG ATTAAAAAAT GAGAATGGAC CTACCTTTCA CAGCATTTCT TTATTATTAT
     7921 TTTATAAAAC CAGTACAATT TTACTAAATT ATGATGTTAA AGTAAGAGAC TTTGAAGAAG
     7981 ACGACTTAGC AAAGACCAAA ACCAAGAAAT TACATAGGAA CAAGCCAAGA AGATACATAG
     8041 ATAATTTCTT TTTGCTTGTA ATATATTTAC AACTTCATAA ACATCATCGT TCTGCAACTC
     8101 TCGCCTCGAC ATCCAATCGA GCTCATACAT GTGGTCTCAT CCTCAATTTG AAAAAC
//
